Addgene plasmid #238576: NanoBRET BiBRET Vector, NanoLuc-KRAS(G12D)_CRAF(RBD-CRD)-HaloTag
Purpose: Express NanoLuc-KRAS(G12D)_CRAF(RBD-CRD)-HaloTag Fusion Protein in Mammalian Cells under a CMV promoter
Depositing lab: Promega Corporation.
Backbone
  Vector backbone: pFC221K HaloTag(R) CMV-Blast BiBRET Vector and pFN224C NanoLuc(R) CMV-Neo BiBRET-Balanced Vector
  Vector type: Mammalian Expression
  Selectable markers: Blasticidin
Growth in bacteria
  Bacterial resistance: Kanamycin, 50 μg/mL
  Growth temperature: 37°C
  Growth strain: DH5alpha
  Copy number: High Copy
Gene/Insert 1
  Gene/Insert name: KRAS
  Species: H. sapiens (human)
  Mutation: G12D
  Entrez Gene: KRAS (a.k.a. 'C-K-RAS, C-K-RAS, CFC2, K-RAS2A, K-RAS2B, K-RAS4A, K-RAS4B, K-Ras, K-Ras 2, KI-RAS, KRAS1, KRAS2, NS, NS3, OES, RALD, RASK2, c-Ki-ras, c-Ki-ras2)
  Promoter: CMV
  Tag / fusion protein: NanoLuc (R) (N terminal on backbone)
  Cloning method: Other
Gene/Insert 2
  Gene/Insert name: CRAF(RBD-CRD)
  Species: H. sapiens (human)
  Entrez Gene: RAF1 (a.k.a. CMD1NN, CRAF, NS5, Raf-1, c-Raf)
  Tag / fusion protein: HaloTag (R) (C terminal on backbone)
Terms and licenses: Academic/Nonprofit Terms; Industry Terms
How to cite: NanoBRET BiBRET Vector, NanoLuc-KRAS(G12D)_CRAF(RBD-CRD)-HaloTag was a gift from Promega Corporation (Addgene plasmid # 238576 ; http://n2t.net/addgene:238576 ; RRID:Addgene_238576)
