[The description below was written by a language model from this plasmid's Addgene catalogue record and pLannotate feature annotations shown in this document.]
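Description:
NanoBRET BiBRET Vector, NanoLuc-KRAS(G12D)_CRAF(RBD-CRD)-HaloTag is a 6.8 kb mammalian expression plasmid that carries both partners of a bioluminescence resonance energy transfer (BRET) assay on a single molecule. According to the record, it was assembled from two BiBRET backbones, pFC221K HaloTag CMV-Blast and pFN224C NanoLuc CMV-Neo BiBRET-Balanced. It replicates in E. coli at high copy from a ColE1/pUC-type origin. Bacterial selection is with kanamycin, conferred by an EM7-driven neo (nptII) gene that sits just downstream of a single annotated loxP site. For selection in mammalian cells, an SV40 enhancer/early promoter drives blasticidin S deaminase, terminated by a synthetic poly(A) signal.

The two expression units are arranged divergently around a shared CMV enhancer. On one strand, the full CMV promoter is followed by a chimeric β-globin/immunoglobulin intron and a T7 promoter. This unit expresses the human RAF1 (CRAF) fragment covering the Ras-binding and cysteine-rich domains, joined through a TEV protease site to a C-terminal HaloTag and ending at an SV40 poly(A) signal. On the opposite strand, a minimal CMV promoter fragment and an SP6 promoter precede NanoLuc luciferase fused to the N-terminus of human KRAS carrying the oncogenic G12D substitution, again with an SV40 poly(A) signal. The weaker minimal promoter on the donor side probably serves to balance donor and acceptor levels, although the record does not say so.

In cells, NanoLuc-KRAS(G12D) acts as the energy donor, and CRAF(RBD-CRD)-HaloTag becomes the acceptor once it is labelled with a fluorescent chloroalkane ligand. Energy transfer therefore reports the KRAS–CRAF interaction in live cells, for example when testing compounds that disrupt it.
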