Features (pLannotate 1.2.2; 24 found; start..end, strand, type, name):
     61..182     -  polyA_signal   SV40 poly(A) signal: SV40 polyadenylation signal
    205..273     -  CDS            large T antigen (fragment): large T antigen from SV40 (simian virus 40)
    297..330     +  protein_bind   loxP: Cre-mediated recombination occurs in the 8-bp core sequence (GCATACAT). Cre recombinase
    340..387     +  promoter       EM7 promoter: synthetic bacterial promoter&nbsp
    419..1210    +  CDS            neo: KKA2_KLEPN - Also known as kan, nptII. Experimental evidence at protein level: Swiss-Prot protein existence level 1. Resistance to kanamycin, neomycin, paromomycin, ribostamycin, butirosin and gentamicin B. From Klebsiella pneumoniae.
   1371..1959    -  rep_origin     ori: high-copy-number ColE1/pMB1/pBR322/pUC origin of replication
   2085..2133    -  polyA_signal   poly(A) signal: synthetic polyadenylation signal
   2157..2555    -  CDS            BSD: blasticidin S deaminase; Aspergillus terreus BSD; confers resistance to blasticidin
   2586..2943    -  promoter       SV40 promoter: SV40 enhancer and early promoter
   3022..3103    -  polyA_signal   SV40 poly(A) signal: SV40 polyadenylation signal
   3126..3209    -  CDS            large T antigen (fragment): large T antigen from SV40 (simian virus 40)
   3265..3297    -  misc_feature   MCS (fragment): pUC18/19 multiple cloning site
   3306..3872    -  CDS            K-Ras: human small GTPase proto-oncoprotein
   3894..4406    -  CDS            Nluc: NanoLuc® luciferase human codon-optimized
   4445..4463    -  promoter       SP6 promoter: promoter for bacteriophage SP6 RNA polymerase
   4489..4511    -  promoter       minimal CMV promoter (fragment): human cytomegalovirus (CMV) immediate early promoter
   4521..4886    +  enhancer       CMV enhancer: human cytomegalovirus immediate early enhancer
   4888..5087    +  promoter       CMV promoter: human cytomegalovirus (CMV) immediate early promoter
   5226..5358    +  intron         chimeric intron: chimera between introns from human β-globin and immunoglobulin heavy chain genes
   5402..5420    +  promoter       T7 promoter: promoter for bacteriophage T7 RNA polymerase
   5437..5856    +  CDS            RAF1 (fragment): RAF1_HUMAN - Also known as RAF. Experimental evidence at protein level: Swiss-Prot protein existence level 1. Serine/threonine-protein kinase that acts as a regulatory link between the membrane-associated Ras GTPases and the MAPK/ERK cascade, and this critical regulatory link functions as a switch determining cell fate decisions including proliferation, differentiation, apoptosis, survival and oncogenic transformation. RAF1 activation initiates a mitogen-activated protein kinase (MAPK) cascade that comprises a sequential phosphorylation of the dual-specific MAPK kinases (MAP2K1/MEK1 and MAP2K2
   5875..5895    +  CDS            TEV site: tobacco etch virus (TEV) protease recognition and cleavage site
   5911..6794    +  CDS            HaloTag® (fragment): modified bacterial dehalogenase that forms covalent bonds with chloroalkane derivatives
   6805..12      +  misc_feature   MCS (fragment) (across the origin): pUC18/19 multiple cloning site
>Addgene plasmid #238576 | NanoBRET BiBRET Vector, NanoLuc-KRAS(G12D)_CRAF(RBD-CRD)-HaloTag | addgene full sequence | sequence record 481207 | Addgene NGS Result
GGCATGCAAGCTGATTTGGCTGCTGCCACCGCTGAGCAAGGCCGCTTCGAGCAGACATGATAAGATACAT
TGATGAGTTTGGACAAACCACAACTAGAATGCAGTGAAAAAAATGCTTTATTTGTGAAATTTGTGATGCT
ATTGCTTTATTTGTAACCATTATAAGCTGCAATAAACAAGTTAACAACAACAATTGCATTCATTTTATGT
TTCAGGTTCAGGGGGAGATGTGGGAGGTTTTTTTAAGCAAGTAAAACCTCTACAAATGTGGTAAAATCTT
AATTAAGAATTCTAATATAACTTCGTATAGCATACATTATACGAAGTTATGGATCCACTGTTGACAATTA
ATCATCGGCATAGTATATCGGCATAGTATAATACGACAAGGTGAGGAACTAAACCCAGGAGGCAGATCAT
GATTGAACAAGATGGATTGCACGCAGGTTCTCCGGCCGCTTGGGTGGAGAGGCTATTCGGCTATGACTGG
GCACAACAGACAATCGGCTGCTCTGATGCCGCCGTGTTCCGGCTGTCAGCGCAGGGGCGCCCGGTTCTTT
TTGTCAAGACCGACCTGTCCGGTGCCCTGAATGAACTGCAGGACGAGGCAGCGCGGCTATCGTGGCTGGC
CACGACGGGCGTTCCTTGCGCAGCTGTGCTCGACGTTGTCACTGAAGCGGGAAGGGACTGGCTGCTATTG
GGCGAAGTGCCGGGGCAGGATCTCCTGTCATCTCACCTTGCTCCTGCCGAGAAAGTATCCATCATGGCTG
ATGCAATGCGGCGGCTGCATACGCTTGATCCGGCTACCTGCCCATTCGACCACCAAGCGAAACATCGCAT
CGAGCGAGCACGTACTCGGATGGAAGCCGGTCTTGTCGATCAGGATGATCTGGACGAAGAGCATCAGGGG
CTCGCGCCAGCCGAACTTTTCGCCAGGCTCAAGGCGCGCATGCCCGACGGCGAGGATCTCGTCGTGACCC
ATGGCGATGCCTGCTTGCCGAATATCATGGTGGAAAATGGCCGCTTTTCTGGATTCATCGACTGTGGCCG
GCTGGGTGTGGCGGACCGCTATCAGGACATAGCGTTGGCTACCCGTGATATTGCTGAAGAGCTTGGCGGC
GAATGGGCTGACCGCTTCCTCGTGCTTTACGGTATCGCCGCTCCCGATTCGCAGCGCATCGCCTTCTATC
GCCTTCTTGACGAGTTCTTCTGATTCGAAATGACCGACCAAGCGACGCCCAACCGGTATCAGCTCACTCA
AAGGCGGTAATACGGTTATCCACAGAATCAGGGGATAACGCAGGAAAGAACATGTGAGCAAAAGGCCAGC
AAAAGGCCAGGAACCGTAAAAAGGCCGCGTTGCTGGCGTTTTTCCATAGGCTCCGCCCCCCTGACGAGCA
TCACAAAAATCGACGCTCAAGTCAGAGGTGGCGAAACCCGACAGGACTATAAAGATACCAGGCGTTTCCC
CCTGGAAGCTCCCTCGTGCGCTCTCCTGTTCCGACCCTGCCGCTTACCGGATACCTGTCCGCCTTTCTCC
CTTCGGGAAGCGTGGCGCTTTCTCATAGCTCACGCTGTAGGTATCTCAGTTCGGTGTAGGTCGTTCGCTC
CAAGCTGGGCTGTGTGCACGAACCCCCCGTTCAGCCCGACCGCTGCGCCTTATCCGGTAACTATCGTCTT
GAGTCCAACCCGGTAAGACACGACTTATCGCCACTGGCAGCAGCCACTGGTAACAGGATTAGCAGAGCGA
GGTATGTAGGCGGTGCTACAGAGTTCTTGAAGTGGTGGCCTAACTACGGCTACACTAGAAGGACAGTATT
TGGTATCTGCGCTCTGCTGAAGCCAGTTACCTTCGGAAAAAGAGTTGGTAGCTCTTGATCCGGCAAACAA
ACCACCGCTGGTAGCGGTGGTTTTTTTGTTTGCAAGCAGCAGATTACGCGCAGAAAAAAAGGATTTCAAG
AAGATCCTTTGATCTTTTCTACGGGGTCTGACGCTCAGTGGAACGAAAACTCACGTTAAGGGATTTTGGT
CATGAGATTATCAAAAAGGATCTTCACCTAGATCCTTTTATAGTCCGGAATCGTCACACAAAAAACCAAC
ACACAGATGTAATGAAAATAAAGATATTTTATTGCGGCCATCGTGATGGCTAGAGTTTAGCCCTCCCACA
CATAACCAGAGGGCAGCAATTCACGAATCCCAACTGCCGTCGGCTGTCCATCACTGTCCTTCACTATGGC
TTTGATCCCAGGATGCAGATCGAGAAGCACCTGTCGGCACCGTCCGCAGGGGCTCAAGATGCCCCTGTTC
TCATTTCCGATCGCGACGATACAAGTCAGGTTGCCAGCTGCCGCAGCAGCAGCAGTGCCCAGCACCACGA
GTTCTGCACAAGGTCCCCCAGTAAAATGATATACATTGACACCAGTGAAGATGCGGCCGTCGCTAGAGAG
AGCTGCGCTGGCGACGCTGTAGTCTTCAGAGATGGGGATGCTGTTGATTGTAGCCGTTGCTCTTTCAATG
AGGGTGGATTCTTCTTGAGACAAAGGCTTGGCCATGGTGGCGCTAGTGTCAGAAGAATCGAGCTTTTTGC
AAAAGCCTAGGCCTCCAAAAAAGCCTCCTCACTACTTCTGGAATAGCTCAGAGGCCGAGGCGGCCTCGGC
CTCTGCATAAATAAAAAAAATTAGTCAGCCATGGGGCGGAGAATGGGCGGAACTGGGCGGAGTTAGGGGC
GGGATGGGCGGAGTTAGGGGCGGGACTATGGTTGCTGACTAATTGAGATGCATGCTTTGCATACTTCTGC
CTGCTGGGGAGCCTGGGGACTTTCCACACCTGGTTGCTGACTAATTGAGATGCATGCTTTGCATACTTCT
GCCTGCTGGGGAGCCTGGGGACTTTCCACACCCTAACTGACACACATTCCACAGCTGGTTCTTTCCGCCT
CAGAAGGTACCTAACCAAGTTCCTCTTTCAGAGGTTATTTCAGGCCATGGTGCTGCGCAAGACGCGTTAA
TTAAGACGTCGGCAGTGAAAAAAATGCTTTATTTGTGAAATTTGTGATGCTATTGCTTTATTTGTAACCA
TTATAAGCTGCAATAAACAAGTTAACAACAACAATTGCATTCATTTTATGTTTCAGGTTCAGGGGGAGGT
GTGGGAGGTTTTTTAAAGCAAGTAAAACCTCTACAAATGTGGTATGGCTGATTATGATCCGCGGCCGCAA
TACGTCGACGTTATCAGCTGACTTCGTACGAGAGCCTAGGTGTTTCTAGAGGATCCCCGGGTACCGAGCC
CGAATTCGTTTAAACTTACATAATTACACACTTTGTCTTTGACTTCTTTTTCTTCTTTTTACCATCTTTG
CTCATCTTTTCTTTATGTTTTCGAATTTCTCGAACTAATGTATAGAAGGCATCATCAACACCCTGTCTTG
TCTTTGCTGATGTTTCAATAAAAGGAATTCCATAACTTCTTGCTAAGTCCTGAGCCTGTTTTGTGTCTAC
TGTTCTAGAAGGCAAATCACATTTATTTCCTACTAGGACCATAGGTACATCTTCAGAGTCCTTAACTCTT
TTAATTTGTTCTCTATAATGGTGAATATCTTCAAATGATTTAGTATTATTTATGGCAAATACACAAAGAA
AGCCCTCCCCAGTCCTCATGTACTGGTCCCTCATTGCACTGTACTCCTCTTGACCTGCTGTGTCGAGAAT
ATCCAAGAGACAGGTTTCTCCATCAATTACTACTTGCTTCCTGTAGGAATCCTCTATTGTTGGATCATAT
TCGTCCACAAAATGATTCTGAATTAGCTGTATCGTCAAGGCACTCTTGCCTACGCCGTCAGCTCCAACTA
CCACAAGTTTATATTCAGTCATGGCGATCGCGCCGCTCGAGCCCGCCAGAATGCGTTCGCACAGCCGCCA
GCCGGTCACTCCGTTGATGGTTACTCGGAACAGCAGGGAGCCGTCGGGGTTGATCAGGCGCTCGTCGATA
ATTTTGTTGCCGTTCCACAGGGTCCCTGTTACAGTGATCTTTTTGCCGTCGAACACGGCGATGCCTTCAT
ACGGCCGTCCGAAATAGTCGATCATGTTCGGCGTAACCCCGTCGATTACCAGTGTGCCATAGTGCAGGAT
CACCTTAAAGTGATGATCATCCACAGGGTACACCACCTTAAAAATTTTTTCGATCTGGCCCATTTGGTCG
CCGCTCAGACCTTCATACGGGATGATGACATGGATGTCGATCTTCAGCCCATTTTCACCGCTCAGGACAA
TCCTTTGGATCGGAGTTACGGACACCCCGAGATTCTGAAACAAACTGGACACACCTCCCTGTTCAAGGAC
TTGGTCCAGGTTGTAGCCGGCTGTCTGTCGCCAGTCCCCAACGAAATCTTCGAGTGTGAAGACCATGGTG
AGCGCTAGCTGCAAAAAGAACAAGTAGCTTGTATTCTATAGTGTCACCTAAATGGGCGATCTGACGGTTC
ACTAAACCAGCTCTGCTTATATAGGCCTCCCTGGCGCGCCACTAGTTATTAATAGTAATCAATTACGGGG
TCATTAGTTCATAGCCCATATATGGAGTTCCGCGTTACATAACTTACGGTAAATGGCCCGCCTGGCTGAC
CGCCCAACGACCCCCGCCCATTGACGTCAATAATGACGTATGTTCCCATAGTAACGCCAATAGGGACTTT
CCATTGACGTCAATGGGTGGAGTATTTACGGTAAACTGCCCACTTGGCAGTACATCAAGTGTATCATATG
CCAAGTCCGCCCCCTATTGACGTCAATGACGGTAAATGGCCCGCCTGGCATTATGCCCAGTACATGACCT
TACGGGACTTTCCTACTTGGCAGTACATCTACGTATTAGTCATCGCTATTACCATGGTGATGCGGTTTTG
GCAGTACACCAATGGGCGTGGATAGCGGTTTGACTCACGGGGATTTCCAAGTCTCCACCCCATTGACGTC
AATGGGAGTTTGTTTTGGCACCAAAATCAACGGGACTTTCCAAAATGTCGTAATAACCCCGCCCCGTTGA
CGCAAATGGGCGGTAGGCGTGTACGGTGGGAGGTCTATATAAGCAGAGCTGGTTTAGTGAACCGTCAGAT
CACTAGAAGCTTTATTGCGGTAGTTTATCACAGTTAAATTGCTAACGCAGTCAGTGCTTCTGACACAACA
GTCTCGAACTTAAGCTGCAGAAGTTGGTCGTGAGGCACTGGGCAGGTAAGTATCAAGGTTACAAGACAGG
TTTAAGGAGACCAATAGAAACTGGGCTTGTCGAGACAGAGAAGACTCTTGCGTTTCTGATAGGCACCTAT
TGGTCTTACTGACATCCACTTTGCCTTTCTCTCCACAGGTGTCCACTCCCAGTTCAATTACAGCTCTTAA
GGCTAGAGTATTAATACGACTCACTATAGGGCTAGCGATCGCCATGCCTTCTAAGACAAGCAACACTATC
CGTGTTTTCTTGCCGAACAAGCAAAGAACAGTGGTCAATGTGCGAAATGGAATGAGCTTGCATGACTGCC
TTATGAAAGCACTCAAGGTGAGGGGCCTGCAACCAGAGTGCTGTGCAGTGTTCAGACTTCTCCACGAACA
CAAAGGTAAAAAAGCACGCTTAGATTGGAATACTGATGCTGCGTCTTTGATTGGAGAAGAACTTCAAGTA
GATTTCCTGGATCATGTTCCCCTCACAACACACAACTTTGCTCGGAAGACGTTCCTGAAGCTTGCCTTCT
GTGACATCTGTCAGAAATTCCTGCTCAATGGATTTCGATGTCAGACTTGTGGCTACAAATTTCATGAGCA
CTGTAGCACCAAAGTACCTACTATGTGTGTGGACTGGAGTAACGTTTCTCTCGAGCCAACCACTGAGGAT
CTGTACTTTCAGAGCGATAACGATGGATCCGAAATCGGTACTGGCTTTCCATTCGACCCCCATTATGTGG
AAGTCCTGGGCGAGCGCATGCACTACGTCGATGTTGGTCCGCGCGATGGCACCCCTGTGCTGTTCCTGCA
CGGTAACCCGACCTCCTCCTACGTGTGGCGCAACATCATCCCGCATGTTGCACCGACCCATCGCTGCATT
GCTCCAGACCTGATCGGTATGGGCAAATCCGACAAACCAGACCTGGGTTATTTCTTCGACGACCACGTCC
GCTTCATGGATGCCTTCATCGAAGCCCTGGGTCTGGAAGAGGTCGTCCTGGTCATTCACGACTGGGGCTC
CGCTCTGGGTTTCCACTGGGCCAAGCGCAATCCAGAGCGCGTCAAAGGTATTGCATTTATGGAGTTCATC
CGCCCTATCCCGACCTGGGACGAATGGCCAGAATTTGCCCGCGAGACCTTCCAGGCCTTCCGCACCACCG
ACGTCGGCCGCAAGCTGATCATCGATCAGAACGTTTTTATCGAGGGTACGCTGCCGATGGGTGTCGTCCG
CCCGCTGACTGAAGTCGAGATGGACCATTACCGCGAGCCGTTCCTGAATCCTGTTGACCGCGAGCCACTG
TGGCGCTTCCCAAACGAGCTGCCAATCGCCGGTGAGCCAGCGAACATCGTCGCGCTGGTCGAAGAATACA
TGGACTGGCTGCACCAGTCCCCTGTCCCGAAGCTGCTGTTCTGGGGCACCCCAGGCGTTCTGATCCCACC
GGCCGAAGCCGCTCGCCTGGCCAAAAGCCTGCCTAACTGCAAGGCTGTGGACATCGGCCCGGGTCTGAAT
CTGCTGCAAGAAGACAACCCGGACCTGATCGGCAGCGAGATCGCGCGCTGGCTGTCTACTCTGGAGATTT
CCGGTTAATAGAATTCTAGAGTCGACCTGCA
